>Addgene plasmid #53363 | pCB268 | addgene partial sequence | sequence record 84505 | CMV-F 5'-CGCAAATGGGCGGTAGGCGTG-3'
GCAGAGCTCTCTGGCTAACTAGAGAACCCACTGCTTACTGGCTTATCGAAATTAATACGACTCACTATAG
GGAGACCCAAGCTTATGGACTACAAGGACGACGATGACAAGGGTGGATCCATGGTTCGACCATTGAACTG
CATCGTCGCCGTGTCCCAAAATATGGGGATTGGCAAGAACGGAGACCTACCCTGGCCTCCGCTCAGGAAC
GAGTTCAAGTACTTCCAAAGAATGACCACAACCTCTTCAGTGGAAGGTAAACAGAATCTGGTGATTATGG
GTAGGAAAACCTGGTTCTCCATTCCTGAGAAGAATCGACCTTTAAAGGACAGAATTAATATAGTTCTCAG
TAGAGAACTCAAAGAACCACCACGAGGAGCTCATTTTCTTGCCAAAAGTTTGGATGATGCCTTAAGACTT
ATTGAACAACCGGAATTGGCAAGTAAAGTAGACATGGTTTGGATAGTCGGAGGCAGTTCTGTTTACCAGG
AAGCCATGAATCAACCAGGCCACCTCAGACTCTTTGTGACAAGGATCATGCAGGAATTTGAAAGTGACAC
GTTTTTCCCAGAAATTGATTTGGGGAAATATAAACTTCTCCCAGAATACCCAGGCGTCCTCTCTGAGGTC
CAGGAGGAAAAAGGCATCAAGTATAAGTTTGAAGTCTACGAGAAGAAAGACGGTACCTACCCATACGATG
TCCCAGATTACGCCGCTTTCCTTGCGGGTAGTGGGTCGACCATGCAGATTTTCGTCAAGACTTTGACCGG
TAAAACCATAACATTGGAAGTTGAATCTTCCGATACCATCGACAACGTTAAGTCGAAAATTCAAGACAAG
GAAGG
