>Addgene plasmid #53363 | pCB268 | addgene partial sequence | sequence record 84796 | BGH-rev 5'-TAGAAGGCACAGTCGAGG-3'
CTATAGAATAGGGCCCTCTAGATGCATGCTCGAGGTCGACGGTATCGATAAGCTTGATATCGAATTCACT
AGTGATTGATTAATTTTTGTTCACCGTTCAAGTCTTCCTCGGAGATTAGCTTTTGTTCACCGTTCAAATC
TTCTTCAGAAATCAACTTTTGTTCACCGTCGAGTCCGTTCAAGTCTTCTTCTGAGATTAATTTTTGTTCA
CCGTTCAAGTCTTCCTCGGAGATTAGCTTTTGTTCACCGTTCAAATCTTCTTCAGAAATCAACTTTTGTT
CACCGTCGAGTCCGTTCAAGTCTTCTTCTGAGATTAATTTTTGTTCACCGTTCAAGTCTTCCTCGGAGAT
TAGCTTTTGTTCACCGTTCAAATCTTCTTCAGAAATCAACTTTTGTTCACCGTCGAGTCCGTTCAAGTCT
TCTTCTGAGATTAATTTTTGTTCACCGTTCAAGTCTTCCTCGGAGATTAGCTTTTGTTCACCGTTCAAAT
CTTCTTCAGAAATCAACTTTTGTTCACCGTCGAGTCCGTTCAAGTCTTCTTCTGAGATTAATTTTTGTTC
ACCGTTCAAGTCTTCCTCGGAGATTAGCTTTTGTTCACCGTTAATTAACCCGGG
[126 nt withheld, positions 615-740]
ACCACCGCGGAGCCTTAGCACAAGATGTAAGGTGGACTCCTTCTGAATGTTGTAATCAGACAGCGTTCTA
CCGTCTTCTAGCTGCCTACCGGCA
