[The description below was written by a language model from this plasmid's Addgene catalogue record.]
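Description:
pCB268 is a mammalian expression plasmid of about 7 kb built on a modified Invitrogen pcDNA3.0 backbone (listed as "pcDNA3.0 - Nco"). It is maintained as a high-copy plasmid in E. coli under ampicillin selection and carries a neomycin resistance marker that allows G418 selection in mammalian cells. The open reading frame can be expressed from either of two promoters: the CMV promoter for transcription in mammalian cells, or the T7 promoter for in vitro transcription and translation. The latter is the use emphasised in the record.

The payload is a single tripartite fusion designed for the ubiquitin reference technique (URT). At the N-terminus is Flag-tagged mouse dihydrofolate reductase (fDHFR). This is followed by an HA-tagged human ubiquitin moiety carrying the K48R substitution, then the human amyloid-β 42 peptide (Aβ42, derived from APP) with a C-terminal 13xMyc tag. In URT fusions of this kind, deubiquitylating enzymes cleave the nascent protein immediately after the ubiquitin moiety. This releases equimolar amounts of the stable fDHFR-Ub reference protein and the test protein, here Aβ42-13myc, which now carries its native N-terminal residue. The K48R change is generally used to keep the reference ubiquitin from serving as a site for Lys48-linked polyubiquitin chain extension, which helps keep the reference long-lived. Comparing the test protein with the built-in reference corrects for differences in expression and sample recovery.

The stated purpose is 35S pulse-chase, URT-based degradation assays in rabbit reticulocyte extract. The associated work examined neurodegeneration-associated protein fragments as short-lived substrates of the N-end rule pathway. No feature table was supplied, so element positions and the internal cloning junctions are not documented beyond the flanking HindIII and EcoRI sites.
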