Addgene plasmid #53363: pCB268
Purpose: pcDNA3.0-based plasmid encoding fDHFR-UbK48R-Aβ42 13myc under the control of T7 or CMV promoter for 35S-pulse-chase URT-based assays in rabbit reticulocyte extract.
Depositing lab: Alexander Varshavsky. Depositing organization: California Institute of Technology. Publication: Neurodegeneration-associated protein fragments as short-lived substrates of the N-end rule pathway. Brower CS, Piatkov KI, Varshavsky A. Mol Cell. 2013 Apr 25;50(2):161-71. doi: 10.1016/j.molcel.2013.02.009. Epub 2013 Mar 14. PubMed 23499006.
Backbone
  Vector backbone: pcDNA3.0 - Nco
  Backbone manufacturer: Invitrogen
  Backbone size w/o insert (bp): 5400
  Total vector size (bp): 6964
  Vector type: Mammalian Expression
  Selectable markers: Neomycin (select with G418)
Growth in bacteria
  Bacterial resistance: Ampicillin, 100 μg/mL
  Growth temperature: 37°C
  Growth strain: DH5alpha
  Copy number: High Copy
Gene/Insert 1
  Gene/Insert name: DHFR
  Species: M. musculus (mouse)
  Entrez Gene: Dhfr (a.k.a. 8430436I03Rik)
  Promoter: CMV
  Tag / fusion protein: Flag (N terminal on insert)
  Cloning method: Restriction Enzyme; 5′ cloning site HindIII (not destroyed); 3′ cloning site n/a (unknown if destroyed)
  Sequencing primers: 5′ CMV-F
Gene/Insert 2
  Gene/Insert name: Ub
  Species: H. sapiens (human)
  Tag / fusion protein: HA (N terminal on insert)
  Cloning method: Unknown
  Sequencing primers: 5′ n/a
Gene/Insert 3
  Gene/Insert name: Aβ42
  Species: H. sapiens (human)
  Entrez Gene: APP (a.k.a. AAA, ABETA, ABPP, AD1, APPI, CTFgamma, CVAP, PN-II, PN2, alpha-sAPP, preA4)
  Tag / fusion protein: 13xMyc (C terminal on insert)
  Cloning method: Restriction Enzyme; 5′ cloning site n/a (unknown if destroyed); 3′ cloning site EcoRI (not destroyed)
  Sequencing primers: 5′ n/a; 3′ BGH-rev
Terms and licenses: Academic/Nonprofit Terms; Industry Terms: Not Available to Industry
How to cite: pCB268 was a gift from Alexander Varshavsky (Addgene plasmid # 53363 ; http://n2t.net/addgene:53363 ; RRID:Addgene_53363)
